>Addgene plasmid #25813 | Rix-PGK-Tom-W | depositor full sequence | sequence record 12106 | Author sequence
AGCTTAATGTAGTCTTATGCAATACTCTTGTAGTCTTGCAACATGGTAACGATGAGTTAGCAACATGCCT
TACAAGGAGAGAAAAAGCACCGTGCATGCCGATTGGTGGAAGTAAGGTGGTACGATCGTGCCTTATTAGG
AAGGCAACAGACGGGTCTGACATGGATTGGACGAACCACTGAATTGCCGCATTGCAGAGATATTGTATTT
AAGTGCCTAGCTCGATACAATAAACGGGTCTCTCTGGTTAGACCAGATCTGAGCCTGGGAGCTCTCTGGC
TAACTAGGGAACCCACTGCTTAAGCCTCAATAAAGCTTGCCTTGAGTGCTTCAAGTAGTGTGTGCCCGTC
TGTTGTGTGACTCTGGTAACTAGAGATCCCTCAGACCCTTTTAGTCAGTGTGGAAAATCTCTAGCAGTGG
CGCCCGAACAGGGACCTGAAAGCGAAAGGGAAACCAGAGCTCTCTCGACGCAGGACTCGGCTTGCTGAAG
CGCGCACGGCAAGAGGCGAGGGGCGGCGACTGGTGAGTACGCCAAAAATTTTGACTAGCGGAGGCTAGAA
GGAGAGAGATGGGTGCGAGAGCGTCAGTATTAAGCGGGGGAGAATTAGATCGCGATGGGAAAAAATTCGG
TTAAGGCCAGGGGGAAAGAAAAAATATAAATTAAAACATATAGTATGGGCAAGCAGGGAGCTAGAACGAT
TCGCAGTTAATCCTGGCCTGTTAGAAACATCAGAAGGCTGTAGACAAATACTGGGACAGCTACAACCATC
CCTTCAGACAGGATCAGAAGAACTTAGATCATTATATAATACAGTAGCAACCCTCTATTGTGTGCATCAA
AGGATAGAGATAAAAGACACCAAGGAAGCTTTAGACAAGATAGAGGAAGAGCAAAACAAAAGTAAGACCA
CCGCACAGCAAGCGGCCGCTGATCTTCAGACCTGGAGGAGGAGATATGAGGGACAATTGGAGAAGTGAAT
TATATAAATATAAAGTAGTAAAAATTGAACCATTAGGAGTAGCACCCACCAAGGCAAAGAGAAGAGTGGT
GCAGAGAGAAAAAAGAGCAGTGGGAATAGGAGCTTTGTTCCTTGGGTTCTTGGGAGCAGCAGGAAGCACT
ATGGGCGCAGCCTCAATGACGCTGACGGTACAGGCCAGACAATTATTGTCTGGTATAGTGCAGCAGCAGA
ACAATTTGCTGAGGGCTATTGAGGCGCAACAGCATCTGTTGCAACTCACAGTCTGGGGCATCAAGCAGCT
CCAGGCAAGAATCCTGGCTGTGGAAAGATACCTAAAGGATCAACAGCTCCTGGGGATTTGGGGTTGCTCT
GGAAAACTCATTTGCACCACTGCTGTGCCTTGGAATGCTAGTTGGAGTAATAAATCTCTGGAACAGATTT
GGAATCACACGACCTGGATGGAGTGGGACAGAGAAATTAACAATTACACAAGCTTAATACACTCCTTAAT
TGAAGAATCGCAAAACCAGCAAGAAAAGAATGAACAAGAATTATTGGAATTAGATAAATGGGCAAGTTTG
TGGAATTGGTTTAACATAACAAATTGGCTGTGGTATATAAAATTATTCATAATGATAGTAGGAGGCTTGG
TAGGTTTAAGAATAGTTTTTGCTGTACTTTCTATAGTGAATAGAGTTAGGCAGGGATATTCACCATTATC
GTTTCAGACCCACCTCCCAACCCCGAGGGGACCCGACAGGCCCGAAGGAATAGAAGAAGAAGGTGGAGAG
AGAGACAGAGACAGATCCATTCGATTAGTGAACGGATCTCGACGGTATCGGTTAACTTTTAAAAGAAAAG
GGGGGATTGGGGGGTACAGTGCAGGGGAAAGAATAGTAGACATAATAGCAACAGACATACAAACTAAAGA
ATTACAAAAACAAATTACAAAAATTCAAAATTTTATCGATCACGAGACTAGCCTCGAGAAGCTTGATATC
GAATTCCCACGGGGTTGGGGTTGCGCCTTTTCCAAGGCAGCCCTGGGTTTGCGCAGGGACGCGGCTGCTC
TGGGCGTGGTTCCGGGAAACGCAGCGGCGCCGACCCTGGGTCTCGCACATTCTTCACGTCCGTTCGCAGC
GTCACCCGGATCTTCGCCGCTACCCTTGTGGGCCCCCCGGCGACGCTTCCTGCTCCGCCCCTAAGTCGGG
AAGGTTCCTTGCGGTTCGCGGCGTGCCGGACGTGACAAACGGAAGCCGCACGTCTCACTAGTACCCTCGC
AGACGGACAGCGCCAGGGAGCAATGGCAGCGCGCCGACCGCGATGGGCTGTGGCCAATAGCGGCTGCTCA
GCGGGGCGCGCCGAGAGCAGCGGCCGGGAAGGGGCGGTGCGGGAGGCGGGGTGTGGGGCGGTAGTGTGGG
CCCTGTTCCTGCCCGCGCGGTGTTCCGCATTCTGCAAGCCTCCGGAGCGCACGTCGGCAGTCGGCTCCCT
CGTTGACCGAATCACCGACCTCTCTCCCCAGGGGGATCCATGGTGAGCAAGGGCGAGGAGGTCATCAAAG
AGTTCATGCGCTTCAAGGTGCGCATGGAGGGCTCCATGAACGGCCACGAGTTCGAGATCGAGGGCGAGGG
CGAGGGCCGCCCCTACGAGGGCACCCAGACCGCCAAGCTGAAGGTGACCAAGGGCGGCCCCCTGCCCTTC
GCCTGGGACATCCTGTCCCCCCAGTTCATGTACGGCTCCAAGGCGTACGTGAAGCACCCCGCCGACATCC
CCGATTACAAGAAGCTGTCCTTCCCCGAGGGCTTCAAGTGGGAGCGCGTGATGAACTTCGAGGACGGCGG
TCTGGTGACCGTGACCCAGGACTCCTCCCTGCAGGACGGCACGCTGATCTACAAGGTGAAGATGCGCGGC
ACCAACTTCCCCCCCGACGGCCCCGTAATGCAGAAGAAGACCATGGGCTGGGAGGCCTCCACCGAGCGCC
TGTACCCCCGCGACGGCGTGCTGAAGGGCGAGATCCACCAGGCCCTGAAGCTGAAGGACGGCGGCCACTA
CCTGGTGGAGTTCAAGACCATCTACATGGCCAAGAAGCCCGTGCAACTGCCCGGCTACTACTACGTGGAC
ACCAAGCTGGACATCACCTCCCACAACGAGGACTACACCATCGTGGAACAGTACGAGCGCTCCGAGGGCC
GCCACCACCTGTTCCTGGGGCATGGCACCGGCAGCACCGGCAGCGGCAGCTCCGGCACCGCCTCCTCCGA
GGACAACAACATGGCCGTCATCAAAGAGTTCATGCGCTTCAAGGTGCGCATGGAGGGCTCCATGAACGGC
CACGAGTTCGAGATCGAGGGCGAGGGCGAGGGCCGCCCCTACGAGGGCACCCAGACCGCCAAGCTGAAGG
TGACCAAGGGCGGCCCCCTGCCCTTCGCCTGGGACATCCTGTCCCCCCAGTTCATGTACGGCTCCAAGGC
GTACGTGAAGCACCCCGCCGACATCCCCGATTACAAGAAGCTGTCCTTCCCCGAGGGCTTCAAGTGGGAG
CGCGTGATGAACTTCGAGGACGGCGGTCTGGTGACCGTGACCCAGGACTCCTCCCTGCAGGACGGCACGC
TGATCTACAAGGTGAAGATGCGCGGCACCAACTTCCCCCCCGACGGCCCCGTAATGCAGAAGAAGACCAT
GGGCTGGGAGGCCTCCACCGAGCGCCTGTACCCCCGCGACGGCGTGCTGAAGGGCGAGATCCACCAGGCC
CTGAAGCTGAAGGACGGCGGCCACTACCTGGTGGAGTTCAAGACCATCTACATGGCCAAGAAGCCCGTGC
AACTGCCCGGCTACTACTACGTGGACACCAAGCTGGACATCACCTCCCACAACGAGGACTACACCATCGT
GGAACAGTACGAGCGCTCCGAGGGCCGCCACCACCTGTTCCTGTACGGCATGGACGAGCTGTACAAGTAA
GAATTCACGCGTCGTACGGTCGACAATCAACCTCTGGATTACAAAATTTGTGAAAGATTGACTGGTATTC
TTAACTATGTTGCTCCTTTTACGCTATGTGGATACGCTGCTTTAATGCCTTTGTATCATGCTATTGCTTC
CCGTATGGCTTTCATTTTCTCCTCCTTGTATAAATCCTGGTTGCTGTCTCTTTATGAGGAGTTGTGGCCC
GTTGTCAGGCAACGTGGCGTGGTGTGCACTGTGTTTGCTGACGCAACCCCCACTGGTTGGGGCATTGCCA
CCACCTGTCAGCTCCTTTCCGGGACTTTCGCTTTCCCCCTCCCTATTGCCACGGCGGAACTCATCGCCGC
CTGCCTTGCCCGCTGCTGGACAGGGGCTCGGCTGTTGGGCACTGACAATTCCGTGGTGTTGTCGGGGAAG
CTGACGTCCTTTCCATGGCTGCTCGCCTGTGTTGCCACCTGGATTCTGCGCGGGACGTCCTTCTGCTACG
TCCCTTCGGCCCTCAATCCAGCGGACCTTCCTTCCCGCGGCCTGCTGCCGGCTCTGCGGCCTCTTCCGCG
TCTTCGCCTTCGCCCTCAGACGAGTCGGATCTCCCTTTGGGCCGCCTCCCCGCCTGGAATTCGAGCTCGG
TACCTTTAAGACCAATGACTTACAAGGCAGCTGTAGATCTTAGCCACTTTTTAAAAGAAAAGGGGGGACT
GGAAGGGCTAATTCACTCCCAACGAAGACAAGATGTGATCCCCCTAGAGGGACAGCCCCCCCCCAAAGCC
CCCAGGGATGTAATTACGTCCCTCCCCCGCTAGGGGGCAGCAGCGAGCCGCCCGGGGCTCCGCTCCGGTC
CGGCGCTCCCCCCGCATCCCCGAGCCGGCAGCGTGCGGGGACAGCCCGGGCACGGGGAAGGTGGCACGGG
ATCGCTTTCCTCTGAACGCTTCTCGCTGCTCTTTGAGCCTGCAGACACCTGGGGGATACGGGGAAAAAGC
TTTTCTAGTGGAATAACTTCGTATAGCATACATTATACGAAGTTATGCTGCTTTTTGCTTGTACTGGGTC
TCTCTGGTTAGACCAGATCTGAGCCTGGGAGCTCTCTGGCTAACTAGGGAACCCACTGCTTAAGCCTCAA
TAAAGCTTGCCTTGAGTGCTTCAAGTAGTGTGTGCCCGTCTGTTGTGTGACTCTGGTAACTAGAGATCCC
TCAGACCCTTTTAGTCAGTGTGGAAAATCTCTAGCAGCATCTAGAGCGGCCAAACTTGCAAAGAAATGAA
TATCAGAGAGTGAGAGGAACTTGTTTATTGCAGCTTATAATGGTTACAAATAAAGCAATAGCATCACAAA
TTTCACAAATAAAGCATTTTTTTCACTGCATTCTAGTTGTGGTTTGTCCAAACTCATCAATGTATCTTAT
CATGTCTGGCTCTAGCTATCCCGCCCCTAACTCCGCCCAGTTCCGCCCATTCTCCGCCCCATGGCTGACT
AATTTTTTTTATTTATGCAGAGGCCGAGGCCGCCTCGGCCTCTGAGCTATTCCAGAAGTAGTGAGGAGGC
TTTTTTGGAGGCCTAGGCTTTTGCGTCGAGACGTACCCAATTCGCCCTATAGTGAGTCGTATTACGCGCG
CTCACTGGCCGTCGTTTTACAACGTCGTGACTGGGAAAACCCTGGCGTTACCCAACTTAATCGCCTTGCA
GCACATCCCCCTTTCGCCAGCTGGCGTAATAGCGAAGAGGCCCGCACCGATCGCCCTTCCCAACAGTTGC
GCAGCCTGAATGGCGAATGGCGCG
[124 nt withheld, positions 5695-5818]
C
[91 nt withheld, positions 5820-5910]
A
[49 nt withheld, positions 5912-5960]
CCTTTGACGTTGGAGTCCACGTTCTTT
[37 nt withheld, positions 5988-6024]
ACCCTATCTCGGTCTATTCTTTTGATTTATAAGGGATTTTGCCGATTTCGGCCTATTGGTTAAAAAATGA
GCTGATTTAACAAAAATTTAACGCGAATTTTAACAAAATATTAACGTTTACAATTTCCCAGGTGGCACTT
TTCGGGGAAATGTGCGCGGAACCCCTATTTGTTTATTTTTCTAAATACATTCAAATATGTATCCGCTCAT
GAGACAATAACCCTGATAAATGCTTCAATAATATTGAAAAAGGAAGAGTATGAGTATTCAACATTTCCGT
GTCGCCCTTATTCCCTTTTTTGCGGCATTTTGCCTTCCTGTTTTTGCTCACCCAGAAACGCTGGTGAAAG
TAAAAGATGCTGAAGATCAGTTGGGTGCACGAGTGGGTTACATCGAACTGGATCTCAACAGCGGTAAGAT
CCTTGAGAGTTTTCGCCCCGAAGAACGTTTTCCAATGATGAGCACTTTTAAAGTTCTGCTATGTGGCGCG
GTATTATCCCGTATTGACGCCGGGCAAGAGCAACTCGGTCGCCGCATACACTATTCTCAGAATGACTTGG
TTGAGTACTCACCAGTCACAGAAAAGCATCTTACGGATGGCATGACAGTAAGAGAATTATGCAGTGCTGC
CATAACCATGAGTGATAACACTGCGGCCAACTTACTTCTGACAACGATCGGAGGACCGAAGGAGCTAACC
GCTTTTTTGCACAACATGGGGGATCATGTAACTCGCCTTGATCGTTGGGAACCGGAGCTGAATGAAGCCA
TACCAAACGACGAGCGTGACACCACGATGCCTGTAGCAATGGCAACAACGTTGCGCAAACTATTAACTGG
CGAACTACTTACTCTAGCTTCCCGGCAACAATTAATAGACTGGATGGAGGCGGATAAAGTTGCAGGACCA
CTTCTGCGCTCGGCCCTTCCGGCTGGCTGGTTTATTGCTGATAAATCTGGAGCCGGTGAGCGTGGGTCTC
GCGGTATCATTGCAGCACTGGGGCCAGATGGTAAGCCCTCCCGTATCGTAGTTATCTACACGACGGGGAG
TCAGGCAACTATGGATGAACGAAATAGACAGATCGCTGAGATAGGTGCCTCACTGATTAAGCATTGGTAA
CTGTCAGACCAAGTTTACTCATATATACTTTAGATTGATTTAAAACTTCATTTTTAATTTAAAAGGATCT
AGGTGAAGATCCTTTTTGATAATCTCATGACCAAAATCCCTTAACGTGAGTTTTCGTTCCACTGAGCGTC
AGACCCCGTAGAAAAGATCAAAGGATCTTCTTGAGATCCTTTTTTTCTGCGCGTAATCTGCTGCTTGCAA
ACAAAAAAACCACCGCTACCAGCGGTGGTTTGTTTGCCGGATCAAGAGCTACCAACTCTTTTTCCGAAGG
TAACTGGCTTCAGCAGAGCGCAGATACCAAATACTGTCCTTCTAGTGTAGCCGTAGTTAGGCCACCACTT
CAAGAACTCTGTAGCACCGCCTACATACCTCGCTCTGCTAATCCTGTTACCAGTGGCTGCTGCCAGTGGC
GATAAGTCGTGTCTTACCGGGTTGGACTCAAGACGATAGTTACCGGATAAGGCGCAGCGGTCGGGCTGAA
CGGGGGGTTCGTGCACACAGCCCAGCTTGGAGCGAACGACCTACACCGAACTGAGATACCTACAGCGTGA
GCTATGAGAAAGCGCCACGCTTCCCGAAGGGAGAAAGGCGGACAGGTATCCGGTAAGCGGCAGGGTCGGA
ACAGGAGAGCGCACGAGGGAGCTTCCAGGGGGAAACGCCTGGTATCTTTATAGTCCTGTCGGGTTTCGCC
ACCTCTGACTTGAGCGTCGATTTTTGTGATGCTCGTCAGGGGGGCGGAGCCTATGGAAAAACGCCAGCAA
CGCGGCCTTTTTACGGTTCCTGGCCTTTTGCTGGCCTTTTGCTCACATGTTCTTTCCTGCGTTATCCCCT
GATTCTGTGGATAACCGTATTACCGCCTTTGAGTGAGCTGATACCGCTCGCCGCAGCCGAACGACCGAGC
GCAGCGAGTCAGTGAGCGAGGAAGCGGAAGAGCGCCCAATACGCAAACCGCCTCTCCCCGCGCGTTGGCC
GATTCATTAATGCAGCTGGCACGACAGGTTTCCCGACTGGAAAGCGGGCAGTGAGCGCAACGCAATTAAT
GTGAGTTAGCTCACTCATTAGGCACCCCAGGCTTTACACTTTATGCTTCCGGCTCGTATGTTGTGTGGAA
TTGTGAGCGGATAACAATTTCACACAGGAAACAGCTATGACCATGATTACGCCAAGCGCGCAATTAACCC
TCACTAAAGGGAACAAAAGCTGGAGCTGCA
Features (pLannotate 1.2.2; 27 found; start..end, strand, type, name):
      8..229     +  promoter       RSV promoter: Rous sarcoma virus enhancer/promoter
    236..416     +  LTR            5' LTR (truncated): truncated 5' long terminal repeat (LTR) from HIV-1
    460..585     +  misc_feature   HIV-1 Ψ: packaging signal of human immunodeficiency virus type 1
    569..932     +  CDS            HIV-1 gag (fragment): gag protein from human immunodeficiency virus 1; gag
   1027..1363    +  ncRNA          RRE: Accession: RF00036 - HIV Rev response element
   1688..1788    +  CDS            Rev (fragment): human immunodeficiency virus 1 (HIV-1) Rev protein; rev; enhances nuclear export of unspliced and incompletely spliced viral mRNAs
   1807..1924    +  misc_feature   cPPT/CTS: central polypurine tract and central termination sequence of HIV-1
   1944..1967    -  misc_feature   MCS (fragment): pBluescript multiple cloning site
   1971..2481    +  promoter       hPGK promoter: human phosphoglycerate kinase 1 promoter
   2490..3917    +  CDS            tdTomato: tdTomato is a basic (constitutively fluorescent) orange fluorescent protein published in 2004, derived from Discosoma sp.. It is reported to be a somewhat slowly-maturing tandem dimer with low acid sensitivity.
   3945..4533    +  misc_feature   WPRE: woodchuck hepatitis virus posttranscriptional regulatory element
   4550..4666    +  CDS            nef (fragment): NEF_HV1LA - Experimental evidence at protein level: Swiss-Prot protein existence level 1. Extracellular Nef protein targets CD4(+) T-lymphocytes for apoptosis by interacting with CXCR4 surface receptors. From Human immunodeficiency virus type 1 group M subtype B (isolate Lai) (HIV-1).
   4913..4946    +  protein_bind   loxP: Cre-mediated recombination occurs in the 8-bp core sequence (GCATACAT). Cre recombinase
   4966..5146    +  LTR            5' LTR (truncated): truncated 5' long terminal repeat (LTR) from HIV-1
   5198..5319    +  polyA_signal   SV40 poly(A) signal: SV40 polyadenylation signal
   5338..5473    +  rep_origin     SV40 ori: SV40 origin of replication
   5506..5524    -  promoter       T7 promoter: promoter for bacteriophage T7 RNA polymerase
   5532..5687    +  CDS            lacZα (fragment): LacZα fragment of β-galactosidase; lacZ fragment
   5695..6150    +  rep_origin     f1 ori (sequence partly withheld): f1 bacteriophage origin of replication; arrow indicates direction of (+) strand synthesis
   6179..6283    +  promoter       AmpR promoter: bla
   6284..7144    +  CDS            AmpR: β-lactamase; bla; confers resistance to ampicillin, carbenicillin, and related antibiotics
   7315..7903    +  rep_origin     ori: high-copy-number ColE1/pMB1/pBR322/pUC origin of replication
   8086..8178    +  CDS            lacI (fragment): lac repressor; lacI; The lac repressor binds to the lac operator to inhibit transcription in E. coli. This inhibition can be relieved by adding lactose or isopropyl-β-D-thiogalactopyranoside (IPTG).
   8191..8212    +  protein_bind   CAP binding site: CAP binding activates transcription in the presence of cAMP. E. coli catabolite activator protein
   8227..8257    +  promoter       lac promoter: promoter for the E. coli lac operon
   8265..8281    +  protein_bind   lac operator: The lac repressor binds to the lac operator to inhibit transcription in E. coli. This inhibition can be relieved by adding lactose or isopropyl-β-D-thiogalactopyranoside (IPTG). lac repressor encoded by lacI
   8326..8344    +  promoter       T3 promoter: promoter for bacteriophage T3 RNA polymerase
