[The description below was written by a language model from this plasmid's Addgene catalogue record and pLannotate feature annotations shown in this document.]
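Description:
Rix-PGK-Tom-W is an HIV-1-derived lentiviral transfer vector built on the Rix-PGK-W backbone that expresses the red-orange fluorescent protein tdTomato in transduced mammalian cells. The plasmid (8,364 nt in the depositor's sequence) is propagated in E. coli at high copy from a ColE1/pUC-type origin with ampicillin selection through β-lactamase. It also carries an f1 origin, lac promoter/operator remnants and T3/T7 promoters inherited from a pBluescript-type cloning backbone. An SV40 poly(A) signal and SV40 origin lie downstream of the viral cassette.

Genomic RNA for packaging is driven by an RSV enhancer/promoter fused to a truncated 5' LTR, an arrangement typical of Tat-independent, third-generation designs. This is followed by the Ψ packaging signal extending into a gag fragment, the Rev response element for nuclear export of unspliced RNA, and the cPPT/CTS element that aids nuclear import of the reverse-transcribed genome. The internal expression unit consists of the human PGK promoter, a moderate and broadly active housekeeping promoter, driving the 1,428 bp tdTomato coding sequence cloned between SalI and BamHI sites. A WPRE follows to improve transcript stability and expression. The 3' LTR is annotated as truncated and has a loxP site just upstream of it. If this site is copied to both proviral ends during reverse transcription it would permit Cre-mediated excision of the integrated cassette, although the record does not state this purpose.

The associated publication concerns neural progenitor cells used for brain repair in the rodent cortex, which fits use of the vector as a stable fluorescent label for tracking transduced cells. The depositor notes minor sequence discrepancies with the repository's quality-control sequence that are not expected to affect function.
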