Addgene plasmid #25813: Rix-PGK-Tom-W
Depositing lab: Jozsef Kiss & Patrick Salmon. Depositing organization: University of Geneva. Publication: Expression of FGF-2 in neural progenitor cells enhances their potential for cellular brain repair in the rodent cortex. Dayer AG, Jenny B, Sauvain MO, Potter G, Salmon P, Zgraggen E, Kanemitsu M, Gascon E, Sizonenko S, Trono D, Kiss JZ. Brain. 2007 Nov . 130(Pt 11):2962-76. 10.1093/brain/awm200 PubMed 17728358.
Backbone
  Vector backbone: Rix-PGK-W
  Backbone size w/o insert (bp): 6936
  Vector type: Lentiviral
Growth in bacteria
  Bacterial resistance: Ampicillin, 100 μg/mL
  Growth temperature: 37°C
  Growth strain: NEB Stable
  Growth instructions: HB101 or Top10 are recommended for growing lentivector plasmids
  Copy number: High Copy
Gene/Insert
  Gene/Insert name: Rix-PGK-Tom-W
  Species: Red living color
  Insert size (bp): 1428
  Mutation: tdTomato from Tsien lab
  Cloning method: Restriction Enzyme; 5′ cloning site SalI (not destroyed); 3′ cloning site BamHI (not destroyed)
  Sequencing primers: 5′ aggtggagagagagacagag
Terms and licenses: Academic/Nonprofit Terms; Industry Terms: Not Available to Industry
Depositor comments: There are some discrepancies between Addgene's quality control sequence and the sequence from the depositing lab, but they should not affect the function of this plasmid.
How to cite: Rix-PGK-Tom-W was a gift from Jozsef Kiss & Patrick Salmon (Addgene plasmid # 25813 ; http://n2t.net/addgene:25813 ; RRID:Addgene_25813)
