>Addgene plasmid #25813 | Rix-PGK-Tom-W | addgene partial sequence | sequence record 31826 | 25813 with WPRE-R
AATTTTGTAATCCAGAGGTTGATTGTCGACCGTACGACGCGTGAATTCTTACTTGTACAGCTCGTCCATG
CCGTACAGGAACAGGTGGTGGCGGCCCTCGGAGCGCTCGTACTGTTCCACGATGGTGTAGTCCTCGTTGT
GGGAGGTGATGTCCAGCTTGGTGTCCACGTAGTAGTAGCCGGGCAGTTGCACGGGCTTCTTGGCCATGTA
GATGGTCTTGAACTCCACCAGGTAGTGGCCGCCGTCCTTCAGCTTCAGGGCCTGGTGGATCTCGCCCTTC
AGCACGCCGTCGCGGGGGTACAGGCGCTCGGTGGAGGCCTCCCAGCCCATGGTCTTCTTCTGCATTACGG
GGCCGTCGGGGGGGAAGTTGGTGCCGCGCATCTTCACCTTGTAGATCAGCGTGCCGTCCTGCAGGGAGGA
GTCCTGGGTCACGGTCACCAGACCGCCGTCCTCGAAGTTCATCACGCGCTCCCACTTGAAGCCCTCGGGG
AAGGACAGCTTCTTGTAATCGGGGATGTCGGCGGGGTGCTTCACGTACGCCTTGGAGCCGTACATGAACT
GGGGGGACAGGATGTCCCAGGCGAAGGGCAGGGGGCCGCCCTTGGTCACCTTCAGCTTGGCGGTCTGGGT
GCCCTCGTAGGGGCGGCCCTCGCCCTCGCCCTCGATCTCGAACTCGTGGCCGTTCATGGAGCCCTCCATG
CGCACCTTGAAGCGCATGAACTCTTTGATGACGGCCATGTTGTTGTCCTCGGA
