>Addgene plasmid #25813 | Rix-PGK-Tom-W | addgene partial sequence | sequence record 133508 | hPGK-F 5'-GTGTTCCGCATTCTGCAAG-3'
TCGGCTCCCTCGTTGACCGAATCACCGACCTCTCTCCCCAGGGGGATCCCGCCACCATGGTGAGCAAGGG
CGAGGAGGTCATCAAAGAGTTCATGCGCTTCAAGGTGCGCATGGAGGGCTCCATGAACGGCCACGAGTTC
GAGATCGAGGGCGAGGGCGAGGGCCGCCCCTACGAGGGCACCCAGACCGCCAAGCTGAAGGTGACCAAGG
GCGGCCCCCTGCCCTTCGCCTGGGACATCCTGTCCCCCCAGTTCATGTACGGCTCCAAGGCGTACGTGAA
GCACCCCGCCGACATCCCCGATTACAAGAAGCTGTCCTTCCCCGAGGGCTTCAAGTGGGAGCGCGTGATG
AACTTCGAGGACGGCGGTCTGGTGACCGTGACCCAGGACTCCTCCCTGCAGGACGGCACGCTGATCTACA
AGGTGAAGATGCGCGGCACCAACTTCCCCCCCGACGGCCCCGTAATGCAGAAGAAGACCATGGGCTGGGA
GGCCTCCACCGAGCGCCTGTACCCCCGCGACGGCGTGCTGAAGGGCGAGATCCACCAGGCCCTGAAGCTG
AAGGACGGCGGCCACTACCTGGTGGAGTTCAAGACCATCTACATGGCCAAGAAGCCCGTGCAACTGCCCG
GCTACTACTACGTGGACACCAAGCTGGACATCACCTCCCACAACGAGGACTACACCATCGTGGAACAGTA
CGAGCGCTCCGAGGGCCGCCACCACCTGTTCCTGGGGCATGGCACCGGCAGCACCGGCAAC
